>Addgene plasmid #214199 | pCrAb-km | addgene full sequence | sequence record 431928 | Addgene NGS Result
TCGCGCGTTTCGGTGATGACGGTGAAAACCTCTGACACATGCAGCTCCCGGAGACGGTCACAGCTTGTCT
GTAAGCGGATGCCGGGAGCAGACAAGCCCGTCAGGGCGCGTCAGCGGGTGTTGGCGGGTGTCGGGGCTGG
CTTAACTATGCGGCATCAGAGCAGATTGTACTGAGAGTGCACCATAGGATTTTAACATTTTGCGTTGTTC
CAAAAGTTATCAACAGCCTAGAACGTCATAGGAAGCGATTACAGACACTTTATAGCTATCAGCATGGGAA
CATAAGGGCAGGATGAAATATGGGTCTTAAAACGCAAATGGTGAGGTTTTAGAGGTATTTTTTGAAGATG
ATTAAGGCGGTTTGTTTTTAAAATTTTTGGCGGCTCTCAGGCTGCTTACATTTTAACCAGTTCAGTGAAA
AGTTCTTTTTCAGCAAATTTCTGTTTAGCACCATAGCTAAAACTTGCGTGGAACATATTAAGAATTGACC
GAAATGACACAATCTCAATTATATTTTTTTTGAAAAGTTTTCTTTATCAAATATTTTAAATCATTGATTT
ATATATAAGTATGCATTCATTTTAATAATTAATCTTTATTTAACAATGATTTATCTATATTCAATTGTTT
AATTATTCTTACTAATATTATCTCTATATCAATATTTTTTATTTAAAAACATATGTTTAGTAGTGCTTTT
GATTAAAGTACCAGAGGGAGGGAGCAGAGCTGAATGGGAAATACTCACCCTAGAGCGATTCTTAAAAATC
ACCCTAAAGTATTCCCATTCGATGTACCGTCGGTCGGTCGCTTTCGCATCAGGGATGACATCACTGTATC
AAGCTGCCACTGTTATGATTACGATTGATAGCACCGCCTGAACACGCTCATAACCGCCAATTAAATGACT
ACTCATTGCGTCCGCTACTCTGTTCAGTTCCCCTAGTAATAGCGTTTTTCCGATGTGTGCTAGCGTCACT
GTACCTCATCACCCACACATGGACAGATTGAGTTACAGACATTGGCTAAATTTTTGGGGTCTATGCTTGA
CAAAGCGAGTTAAAACCTTAGAATTTAAGACAGGTACATTAAGCCCCTGTGGTGAAATCATTAGCGGTCG
TCAAACCTTAATGCTTTCGATTGCCGATATGTCAGTATCGAAGATCTGTACCCCATAAATTACGGTAAAG
CCCCAAGCAATTGCAAGGGGCTTTTATCTTTTTTAACAAAAAAAATTTATAAATCAGGATTTTATAACAC
TAAATAATCCAAAGTACATGAGTAAGTCATGACCACTCCTGCGATGTGTGTAGCACTCTGAGTATCCGTA
TTATATCAGTGATGTCATATACAACCACATAATGCGGATGTATCACTAACTCCCTAGTATCTTTCTGTCT
GCCTGTGCGCCCCATCAGTCGATTATCAACAAGTAAATCTGTCTTTTCTTCAATTAAATCATCAATTTCA
ATAGCTGCTATAGGGTTGCGTTCTTCAAGATAATCATAGATATTTCTACGATCTTGGCTATGCGGTGTGA
AATACCGCACAGATGCGTAAGGAGAAAATACCGCATCAGGCGCCATTCGCCATTCAGGCTGCGCAACTGT
TGGGAAGGGCGATCGGTGCGGGCCTCTTCGCTATTACGCCAGCTGGCGAAAGGGGGATGTGCTGCAAGGC
GATTAAGTTGGGTAACGCCAGGGTTTTCCCAGTCACGACGTTGTAAAACGACGGCCAGTGAATTGACGCG
TATTGGGATGGTACCGGGCCCCCCCTCGAGGTCGACGGTATCGATACGGCATCAGAGCAGATTGTACTGA
GAGTGCACCATAATCGGCATTTTCTTTTGCGTTTTTATTTGTTAACTGTTAATTGTCCTTGTTCAAGGAT
GCTGTCTTTGACAACAGATGTTTTCTTGCCTTTGATGTTCAGCAGGAAGCTAGGCGCAAACGTTGATTGT
TTGTCTGCGTAGAATCCTCTGTTTGTCATATAGCTTGTAATCACGACATTGTTTCCTTTCGCTTGAGGTA
CAGCGAAGTGTGAGTAAGTAAAGGTTACATCGTTAGGATCAAGATCCATTTTTAACACAAGGCCAGTTTT
GTTCAGCGGCTTGTATGGGCCAGTTAAAGAATTAGAAACATAACCAAGCATGTAAATATCGTTAGACGTA
ATGCCGTCAATCGTCATTTTTGATCCGCGGGAGTCAGTGAACAGATACCATTTGCCGTTCATTTTAAAGA
CGTTCGCGCGTTCAATTTCATCTGTTACTGTGTTAGATGCAATCAGCGGTTTCATCACTTTTTTCAGTGT
GTAATCATCGTTTAGCTCAATCATACCGAGAGCGCCGTTTGCTAACTCAGCCGTGCGTTTTTTATCGCTT
TGCAGAAGTTTTTGACTTTCTTGACGGAAGAATGATGTGCTTTTGCCATAGTATGCTTTGTTAAATAAAG
ATTCTTCGCCTTGGTAGCCATCTTCAGTTCCAGTGTTTGCTTCAAATACTAAGTATTTGTGGCCTTTATC
TTCTACGTAGTGAGGATCTCTCAGCGTATGGTTGTCGCCTGAGCTGTAGTTGCCTTCATCGATGAACTGC
TGTACATTTTGATACGTTTTTCCGTCACCGTCAAAGATTGATTTATAATCCTCTACACCGTTGATGTTCA
AAGAGCTGTCTGATGCTGATACGTTAACTTGTGCAGTTGTCAGTGTTTGTTTGCCGTAATGTTTACCGGA
GAAATCAGTGTAGAATAAACGGATTTTTCCGTCAGATGTAAATGTGGCTGAACCTGACCATTCTTGTGTT
TGGTCTTTTAGGATAGAATCATTTGCATCGAATTTGTCGCTGTCTTTAAAGACGCGGCCAGCGTTTTTCC
AGCTGTCAATAGAAGTTTCGCCGACTTTTTGATAGAACATGTAAATCGATGTGTCATCCGCATTTTTAGG
ATCTCCGGCTAATGCAAAGACGATGTGGTAGCCGTGATAGTTTGCGACAGTGCCGTCAGCGTTTTGTAAT
GGCCAGCTGTCCCAAACGTCCAGGCCTTTTGCAGAAGAGATATTTTTAATTGTGGACGAATCGAACTCAG
GAACTTGATATTTTTCATTTTTTTGCTGTTCAGGGATTTGCAGCATATCATGGCGTGTAATATGGGAAAT
GCCGTATGTTTCCTTATATGGCTTTTGGTTCGTTTCTTTCGCAAACGCTTGAGTTGCGCCTCCTGCCAGC
AGTGCGGTAGTAAAGGTTAATACTGTTGCTTGTTTTGCAAACTTTTTGATGTTCATCGTTCATGTCTCCT
TTTTTATGTACTGTGTTAGCGGTCTGCTTCTTCCAGCCCTCCTGTTTGAAGATGGCAAGTTAGTTACGCA
CAATAAAAAAAGACCTAAAATATGTAAGGGGTGACGCCAAAGTATACACTTTGCCCTTTACACATTTTAG
GTCTTGCCTGCTTTATCAGTAACAAACCCGCGCGATTTACTTTTCGACCTCATTCTATTAGACTCTCGTT
TGGATTGCAACTGGTCTATTTTCCTCTTTTGTTTGATAGAAAATCATAAAAGGATTTGCAGACTACGGGC
CTAAAGAACTAAAAAATCTATCTGTTTCTTTTCATTCTCTGTATTTTTTATAGTTTCTGTTGCATGGGCA
TAAAGTTGCAAGCTTGACAGCTAGCTCAGTCCTAGGTATAATACTAGTAATTTCTACTGTTGTAGATCGA
GACCATTGGTCTCAGGCCGGCATGGTCCCAGCCTCCTCGCTGGCGCCGGCTGGGCAACATGCTTCGGCAT
GGCGAATGGGACCCAATTATTGAACACCCTAACGGGTGTTTTTTTGTTTCTGGTCTACCGAATTCCTGCA
GCCCGGGGGATCCACTAGTTCTAGAGCGGCCGCCACCGCGGTGGAGCTCATCCCAATGGCGCGCCGAGCT
TGGCTCGAGCATGGTCATAGCTGTTTCCTGTGTGAAATTGTTATCCGCTCACAATTCCACACAACATACG
AGCCGGAAGCATAAAGTGTAAAGCCTGGGGTGCCTAATGAGTGAGCTAACTCACATTAATTGCGTTGCGC
TCACTGCCCGCTTTCCAGTCGGGAAACCTGTCGTGCCAGCTGCATTAATGAATCGGCCAACGCGCGGGGA
GAGGCGGTTTGCGTATTGGGCGCTCTTCCGCTTCCTCGCTCACTGACTCGCTGCGCTCGGTCGTTCGGCT
GCGGCGAGCGGTATCAGCTCACTCAAAGGCGGTAATACGGTTATCCACAGAATCAGGGGATAACGCAGGA
AAGAACATGTGAGCAAAAGGCCAGCAAAAGGCCAGGAACCGTAAAAAGGCCGCGTTGCTGGCGTTTTTCC
ATAGGCTCCGCCCCCCTGACGAGCATCACAAAAATCGACGCTCAAGTCAGAGGTGGCGAAACCCGACAGG
ACTATAAAGATACCAGGCGTTTCCCCCTGGAAGCTCCCTCGTGCGCTCTCCTGTTCCGACCCTGCCGCTT
ACCGGATACCTGTCCGCCTTTCTCCCTTCGGGAAGCGTGGCGCTTTCTCATAGCTCACGCTGTAGGTATC
TCAGTTCGGTGTAGGTCGTTCGCTCCAAGCTGGGCTGTGTGCACGAACCCCCCGTTCAGCCCGACCGCTG
CGCCTTATCCGGTAACTATCGTCTTGAGTCCAACCCGGTAAGACACGACTTATCGCCACTGGCAGCAGCC
ACTGGTAACAGGATTAGCAGAGCGAGGTATGTAGGCGGTGCTACAGAGTTCTTGAAGTGGTGGCCTAACT
ACGGCTACACTAGAAGAACAGTATTTGGTATCTGCGCTCTGCTGAAGCCAGTTACCTTCGGAAAAAGAGT
TGGTAGCTCTTGATCCGGCAAACAAACCACCGCTGGTAGCGGTGGTTTTTTTGTTTGCAAGCAGCAGATT
ACGCGCAGAAAAAAAGGATCTCAAGAAGATCCTTTGATCTTTTCTACGGGGTCTGACGCTCAGTGGAACG
AAAACTCACGTTAAGGGATTTTGGTCATGAGATTATCAAAAAGGATCTTCACCTAGATCCTTTTAAATTA
AAAATGAAGTTTTAAATCAATCTAAAGTATATATGAGTAAACTTGGTCTGACAGTTAGAAAAACTCATCG
AGCATCAAATGAAACTGCAATTTATTCATATCAGGATTATCAATACCATATTTTTGAAAAAGCCGTTTCT
GTAATGAAGGAGAAAACTCACCGAGGCAGTTCCATAGGATGGCAAGATCCTGGTATCGGTCTGCGATTCC
GACTCGTCCAACATCAATACAACCTATTAATTTCCCCTCGTCAAAAATAAGGTTATCAAGTGAGAAATCA
CCATGAGTGACGACTGAATCCGGTGAGAATGGCAAAAGTTTATGCATTTCTTTCCAGACTTGTTCAACAG
GCCAGCCATTACGCTCGTCATCAAAATCACTCGCATCAACCAAACCGTTATTCATTCGTGATTGCGCCTG
AGCGAGACGAAATACGCGATCGCTGTTAAAAGGACAATTACAAACAGGAATCGAATGCAACCGGCGCAGG
AACACTGCCAGCGCATCAACAATATTTTCACCTGAATCAGGATATTCTTCTAATACCTGGAATGCTGTTT
TCCCAGGGATCGCAGTGGTGAGTAACCATGCATCATCAGGAGTACGGATAAAATGCTTGATGGTCGGAAG
AGGCATAAATTCCGTCAGCCAGTTTAGTCTGACCATCTCATCTGTAACATCATTGGCAACGCTACCTTTG
CCATGTTTCAGAAACAACTCTGGCGCATCGGGCTTCCCATACAATCGATAGATTGTCGCACCTGATTGCC
CGACATTATCGCGAGCCCATTTATACCCATATAAATCAGCATCCATGTTGGAATTTAATCGCGGCCTAGA
GCAAGACGTTTCCCGTTGAATATGGCTCATACTCTTCCTTTTTCAATATTATTGAAGCATTTATCAGGGT
TATTGTCTCATGAGCGGATACATATTTGAATGTATTTAGAAAAATAAACAAATAGGGGTTCCGCGCACAT
TTCCCCGAAAAGTGCCACCTGACGTCTAAGAAACCATTATTATCATGACATTAACCTATAAAAATAGGCG
TATCACGAGGCCCTTTCGTC
Features (pLannotate 1.2.2; 17 found; start..end, strand, type, name):
    137..186     +  misc_feature   bom (fragment): basis of mobility region from pBR322
   1529..1580    +  misc_feature   bom (fragment): basis of mobility region from pBR322
   1586..1743    -  CDS            lacZα (fragment): LacZα fragment of β-galactosidase; lacZ fragment
   1760..1796    -  misc_feature   MCS (fragment): pBluescript multiple cloning site
   1797..1832    +  misc_feature   bom (fragment): basis of mobility region from pBR322
   1858..3276    -  CDS            sacB: SACB_BACSU - Experimental evidence at protein level: Swiss-Prot protein existence level 1. From Bacillus subtilis (strain 168).
   3277..3649    -  promoter       sacB promoter (fragment): sacR; sacB promoter and control region
   3654..3688    +  promoter       J23119(SpeI) promoter: bacterial promoter (Registry of Standard Biological Parts BBa J23119) modified to end with an SpeI site
   3839..3899    -  misc_feature   MCS (fragment): pBluescript multiple cloning site
   3958..3974    -  protein_bind   lac operator: The lac repressor binds to the lac operator to inhibit transcription in E. coli. This inhibition can be relieved by adding lactose or isopropyl-β-D-thiogalactopyranoside (IPTG). lac repressor encoded by lacI
   3982..4012    -  promoter       lac promoter: promoter for the E. coli lac operon
   4027..4048    -  protein_bind   CAP binding site: CAP binding activates transcription in the presence of cAMP. E. coli catabolite activator protein
   4061..4153    -  CDS            lacI (fragment): lac repressor; lacI; The lac repressor binds to the lac operator to inhibit transcription in E. coli. This inhibition can be relieved by adding lactose or isopropyl-β-D-thiogalactopyranoside (IPTG).
   4336..4924    -  rep_origin     ori: high-copy-number ColE1/pMB1/pBR322/pUC origin of replication
   5095..5910    -  CDS            KanR: aminoglycoside phosphotransferase; aph(3')-Ia; confers resistance to kanamycin in bacteria or G418 (Geneticin®) in eukaryotes
   5911..6015    -  promoter       AmpR promoter: bla
   6110..35      +  CDS            rop (fragment) (across the origin): Rop protein, which maintains plasmids at low copy number; rop
