[The description below was written by a language model from this plasmid's Addgene catalogue record and pLannotate feature annotations shown in this document.]
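Description:
pCrAb-km is a 6,110 bp CRISPR plasmid built to express a crRNA for genome editing in Acinetobacter baumannii. According to the associated publication title, it is part of a CRISPR-FnCpf1 system developed for large-fragment deletion and multiplex gene editing in that species. Its backbone combines pUC57 and pWH1266. The pUC-type part provides the annotated high-copy ColE1/pMB1 origin for propagation in E. coli. pWH1266 is generally known as an E. coli–Acinetobacter shuttle vector, and it presumably supplies the sequences needed for maintenance in A. baumannii. No Acinetobacter replicon is annotated, however; the region between roughly 190 and 1,530 bp carries no called features, and short bom and rop fragments flanking it point to pBR322-derived material. Selection is by kanamycin, through an aph(3')-Ia aminoglycoside phosphotransferase gene driven by the AmpR (bla) promoter.

The payload is a synthetic crRNA-HDV cassette inserted by Gibson assembly and transcribed from the strong constitutive J23119 promoter. The crRNA and HDV elements are not annotated individually, but they fit the unannotated stretch downstream of the promoter. An HDV ribozyme placed after a guide RNA normally self-cleaves to give a defined 3' end. The record does not state a spacer or target sequence, and no Cpf1 nuclease gene is annotated, so the nuclease is presumably supplied from a separate construct. Next to the cassette lies Bacillus subtilis sacB with its native promoter and control region. This gene confers sucrose sensitivity in Gram-negative bacteria and is commonly used as a counter-selection marker to cure a plasmid after editing. The lacZα, lac promoter/operator, lacI and multiple cloning site fragments are leftovers from the parental cloning vectors.
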