Addgene plasmid #214199: pCrAb-km
Purpose: Expresses crRNA for genome editing in Acinetobacter baumannii
Depositing lab: Yu Wang. Depositing organization: Jiangxi Agricultural University. Publication: The Development of a CRISPR-FnCpf1 System for Large-Fragment Deletion and Multiplex Gene Editing in Acinetobacter baumannii. Wang S, Ding Y, Rong H, Wang Y. Curr Issues Mol Biol. 2024 Jan 5;46(1):570-584. doi: 10.3390/cimb46010037. PubMed 38248339.
Backbone
  Vector backbone: pUC57 and pWH1266
  Total vector size (bp): 6110
  Vector type: CRISPR
Growth in bacteria
  Bacterial resistance: Kanamycin, 50 μg/mL
  Growth temperature: 37°C
  Growth strain: DH5alpha
  Copy number: High Copy
Gene/Insert
  Gene/Insert name: crRNA-HDV
  Species: Synthetic
  Promoter: J23119
  Cloning method: Gibson Cloning
  Sequencing primers: 5′ tgggcataaagttgcaagcttGACAGCTAGCTCAGTCCTAGGTATAATAC; 3′ tcccccgggctgcaggaattcGGTAGACCAGAAACAAAAAAACACC
Terms and licenses: Academic/Nonprofit Terms; Industry Terms: Not Available to Industry
How to cite: pCrAb-km was a gift from Yu Wang (Addgene plasmid # 214199 ; http://n2t.net/addgene:214199 ; RRID:Addgene_214199)
